Addgene plasmid #145176: pcDNA3-sACE2v5-sfGFP
Purpose: Mammalian expression plasmid for sACE2-sfGFP high affinity variant 5
Depositing lab: Erik Procko. Depositing organization: University of Illinois at Urbana-Champaign. Publication: Engineering human ACE2 to optimize binding to the spike protein of SARS coronavirus 2. Chan KK, Dorosky D, Sharma P, Abbasi SA, Dye JM, Kranz DM, Herbert AS, Procko E. Science. 2020 Sep 4;369(6508):1261-1265. doi: 10.1126/science.abc0870. Epub 2020 Aug 4. PubMed 32753553.
Backbone
  Vector backbone: pcDNA3.1(+)
  Backbone manufacturer: Invitrogen
  Backbone size w/o insert (bp): 5332
  Total vector size (bp): 7939
  Vector type: Mammalian Expression
  Selectable markers: Neomycin (select with G418)
Growth in bacteria
  Bacterial resistance: Ampicillin, 100 μg/mL
  Growth temperature: 37°C
  Growth strain: DH5alpha
  Copy number: High Copy
Gene/Insert
  Gene/Insert name: Angiotensin-converting enzyme 2 (alt names: ACE2; peptidyl-dipeptidase A)
  Species: H. sapiens (human)
  Insert size (bp): 2607
  Mutation: Extracellular, soluble protease domain (a.a. M1-D615) with mutations A25V, T92Q, A386L
  GenBank ID: NM_021804.1
  Entrez Gene: ACE2 (a.k.a. ACEH)
  Promoter: CMV
  Tag / fusion protein: Linker GSGGSGSGG and superfolder GFP (C terminal on insert)
  Cloning method: Restriction Enzyme; 5′ cloning site NheI (not destroyed); 3′ cloning site XhoI (not destroyed)
  Sequencing primers: 5′ CMV-fwd; 3′ BGH-rev
Terms and licenses: Academic/Nonprofit Terms; Industry Terms: Not Available to Industry
Depositor comments: Please visit https://www.biorxiv.org/content/10.1101/2020.03.16.994236v1 for BioRxiv preprint.
How to cite: pcDNA3-sACE2v5-sfGFP was a gift from Erik Procko (Addgene plasmid # 145176 ; http://n2t.net/addgene:145176 ; RRID:Addgene_145176)
