[The description below was written by a language model from this plasmid's Addgene catalogue record and pLannotate feature annotations shown in this document.]
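Description:
pcDNA3-sACE2v5-sfGFP is a mammalian expression plasmid built on the pcDNA3.1(+) backbone, about 7.9 kb in total, that produces a soluble, engineered form of human angiotensin-converting enzyme 2 fused to superfolder GFP. It is maintained in E. coli as a high-copy plasmid through a ColE1/pUC-type origin with ampicillin selection (AmpR under its own bla promoter), and it also carries an f1 origin for single-stranded DNA production. For selection in mammalian cells, an SV40 enhancer/early promoter drives the neomycin phosphotransferase gene, terminated by an SV40 polyadenylation signal, conferring G418 resistance.

The insert, cloned between NheI and XhoI, encodes the extracellular protease domain of ACE2 (residues M1 to D615), which lacks the transmembrane region. Because the native N-terminus is retained, the product would be expected to be secreted, consistent with its description as soluble. This "variant 5" carries three substitutions, A25V, T92Q and A386L, and is described as a high-affinity variant. The associated work concerned engineering ACE2 for improved binding to the SARS-CoV-2 spike protein. A short glycine/serine linker joins the ACE2 C-terminus to superfolder GFP, a rapidly maturing green fluorescent protein that allows the fusion to be detected and quantified by fluorescence. Expression is driven by the CMV immediate-early enhancer and promoter and terminated by the bovine growth hormone poly(A) signal. A T7 promoter lies just upstream of the coding sequence. The small HIV-1 LTR, ble, lacI and bom fragments in the automated annotation are probably short similarity matches or backbone remnants rather than functional elements. The construct suits transient or stable production of fluorescently labelled soluble ACE2 for spike-binding studies.
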