Features (pLannotate 1.2.2; 21 found; start..end, strand, type, name):
     38..262     +  polyA_signal   bGH poly(A) signal: bovine growth hormone polyadenylation signal
    266..287     +  promoter       SV40 promoter (fragment): SV40 enhancer and early promoter
    308..736     +  rep_origin     f1 ori (sequence partly withheld): f1 bacteriophage origin of replication; arrow indicates direction of (+) strand synthesis
    750..1079    +  promoter       SV40 promoter: SV40 enhancer and early promoter
   1146..1937    +  CDS            neo: KKA2_KLEPN - Also known as kan, nptII. Experimental evidence at protein level: Swiss-Prot protein existence level 1. Resistance to kanamycin, neomycin, paromomycin, ribostamycin, butirosin and gentamicin B. From Klebsiella pneumoniae.
   1961..2119    +  CDS            ble (fragment): BLE_KLEPN - Experimental evidence at protein level: Swiss-Prot protein existence level 1. Binding protein with a strong affinity to the bleomycin family of antibiotics. Binds to CL990; an antimitotic-antibiotic compound. From Klebsiella pneumoniae.
   2114..2235    +  polyA_signal   SV40 poly(A) signal: SV40 polyadenylation signal
   2308..2324    -  protein_bind   lac operator: The lac repressor binds to the lac operator to inhibit transcription in E. coli. This inhibition can be relieved by adding lactose or isopropyl-β-D-thiogalactopyranoside (IPTG). lac repressor encoded by lacI
   2332..2362    -  promoter       lac promoter: promoter for the E. coli lac operon
   2377..2398    -  protein_bind   CAP binding site: CAP binding activates transcription in the presence of cAMP. E. coli catabolite activator protein
   2411..2503    -  CDS            lacI (fragment): lac repressor; lacI; The lac repressor binds to the lac operator to inhibit transcription in E. coli. This inhibition can be relieved by adding lactose or isopropyl-β-D-thiogalactopyranoside (IPTG).
   2686..3274    -  rep_origin     ori: high-copy-number ColE1/pMB1/pBR322/pUC origin of replication
   3445..4305    -  CDS            AmpR: β-lactamase; bla; confers resistance to ampicillin, carbenicillin, and related antibiotics
   4306..4410    -  promoter       AmpR promoter: bla
   4469..4521    -  misc_feature   bom (fragment): basis of mobility region from pBR322
   4676..5055    +  enhancer       CMV enhancer: human cytomegalovirus immediate early enhancer
   5056..5259    +  promoter       CMV promoter: human cytomegalovirus (CMV) immediate early promoter
   5255..5288    +  LTR            5' LTR (truncated) (fragment): truncated 5' long terminal repeat (LTR) from HIV-1
   5304..5322    +  promoter       T7 promoter: promoter for bacteriophage T7 RNA polymerase
   5348..7198    +  CDS            ACE2 (fragment): ACE2_HUMAN - Experimental evidence at protein level: Swiss-Prot protein existence level 1. [Isoform 2]: (Microbial infection) Non-functional as a receptor for human coronavirus SARS-CoV-2. From Homo sapiens (Human).
   7220..7930    +  CDS            Superfolder GFP: Superfolder GFP is a basic (constitutively fluorescent) green fluorescent protein published in 2005, derived from Aequorea victoria. It is reported to be a very rapidly-maturing weak dimer.
>Addgene plasmid #145176 | pcDNA3-sACE2v5-sfGFP | addgene full sequence | sequence record 292575 | Addgene NGS Result
TCTAGAGGGCCCGTTTAAACCCGCTGATCAGCCTCGACTGTGCCTTCTAGTTGCCAGCCATCTGTTGTTT
GCCCCTCCCCCGTGCCTTCCTTGACCCTGGAAGGTGCCACTCCCACTGTCCTTTCCTAATAAAATGAGGA
AATTGCATCGCATTGTCTGAGTAGGTGTCATTCTATTCTGGGGGGTGGGGTGGGGCAGGACAGCAAGGGG
GAGGATTGGGAAGACAATAGCAGGCATGCTGGGGATGCGGTGGGCTCTATGGCTTCTGAGGCGGAAAGAA
CCAGCTGGGGCTCTAGGGGGTATCCCC
[124 nt withheld, positions 308-431]
C
[91 nt withheld, positions 433-523]
A
[49 nt withheld, positions 525-573]
CCTTTGACGTTGGAGTCCACGTTCTTT
[37 nt withheld, positions 601-637]
ACCCTATCTCGGTCTATTCTTTTGATTTATAAGGGATTTTGCCGATTTCGGCCTATTGGTTAAAAAATGA
GCTGATTTAACAAAAATTTAACGCGAATTAATTCTGTGGAATGTGTGTCAGTTAGGGTGTGGAAAGTCCC
CAGGCTCCCCAGCAGGCAGAAGTATGCAAAGCATGCATCTCAATTAGTCAGCAACCAGGTGTGGAAAGTC
CCCAGGCTCCCCAGCAGGCAGAAGTATGCAAAGCATGCATCTCAATTAGTCAGCAACCATAGTCCCGCCC
CTAACTCCGCCCATCCCGCCCCTAACTCCGCCCAGTTCCGCCCATTCTCCGCCCCATGGCTGACTAATTT
TTTTTATTTATGCAGAGGCCGAGGCCGCCTCTGCCTCTGAGCTATTCCAGAAGTAGTGAGGAGGCTTTTT
TGGAGGCCTAGGCTTTTGCAAAAAGCTCCCGGGAGCTTGTATATCCATTTTCGGATCTGATCAAGAGACA
GGATGAGGATCGTTTCGCATGATTGAACAAGATGGATTGCACGCAGGTTCTCCGGCCGCTTGGGTGGAGA
GGCTATTCGGCTATGACTGGGCACAACAGACAATCGGCTGCTCTGATGCCGCCGTGTTCCGGCTGTCAGC
GCAGGGGCGCCCGGTTCTTTTTGTCAAGACCGACCTGTCCGGTGCCCTGAATGAACTGCAGGACGAGGCA
GCGCGGCTATCGTGGCTGGCCACGACGGGCGTTCCTTGCGCAGCTGTGCTCGACGTTGTCACTGAAGCGG
GAAGGGACTGGCTGCTATTGGGCGAAGTGCCGGGGCAGGATCTCCTGTCATCTCACCTTGCTCCTGCCGA
GAAAGTATCCATCATGGCTGATGCAATGCGGCGGCTGCATACGCTTGATCCGGCTACCTGCCCATTCGAC
CACCAAGCGAAACATCGCATCGAGCGAGCACGTACTCGGATGGAAGCCGGTCTTGTCGATCAGGATGATC
TGGACGAAGAGCATCAGGGGCTCGCGCCAGCCGAACTGTTCGCCAGGCTCAAGGCGCGCATGCCCGACGG
CGAGGATCTCGTCGTGACCCATGGCGATGCCTGCTTGCCGAATATCATGGTGGAAAATGGCCGCTTTTCT
GGATTCATCGACTGTGGCCGGCTGGGTGTGGCGGACCGCTATCAGGACATAGCGTTGGCTACCCGTGATA
TTGCTGAAGAGCTTGGCGGCGAATGGGCTGACCGCTTCCTCGTGCTTTACGGTATCGCCGCTCCCGATTC
GCAGCGCATCGCCTTCTATCGCCTTCTTGACGAGTTCTTCTGAGCGGGACTCTGGGGTTCGAAATGACCG
ACCAAGCGACGCCCAACCTGCCATCACGAGATTTCGATTCCACCGCCGCCTTCTATGAAAGGTTGGGCTT
CGGAATCGTTTTCCGGGACGCCGGCTGGATGATCCTCCAGCGCGGGGATCTCATGCTGGAGTTCTTCGCC
CACCCCAACTTGTTTATTGCAGCTTATAATGGTTACAAATAAAGCAATAGCATCACAAATTTCACAAATA
AAGCATTTTTTTCACTGCATTCTAGTTGTGGTTTGTCCAAACTCATCAATGTATCTTATCATGTCTGTAT
ACCGTCGACCTCTAGCTAGAGCTTGGCGTAATCATGGTCATAGCTGTTTCCTGTGTGAAATTGTTATCCG
CTCACAATTCCACACAACATACGAGCCGGAAGCATAAAGTGTAAAGCCTGGGGTGCCTAATGAGTGAGCT
AACTCACATTAATTGCGTTGCGCTCACTGCCCGCTTTCCAGTCGGGAAACCTGTCGTGCCAGCTGCATTA
ATGAATCGGCCAACGCGCGGGGAGAGGCGGTTTGCGTATTGGGCGCTCTTCCGCTTCCTCGCTCACTGAC
TCGCTGCGCTCGGTCGTTCGGCTGCGGCGAGCGGTATCAGCTCACTCAAAGGCGGTAATACGGTTATCCA
CAGAATCAGGGGATAACGCAGGAAAGAACATGTGAGCAAAAGGCCAGCAAAAGGCCAGGAACCGTAAAAA
GGCCGCGTTGCTGGCGTTTTTCCATAGGCTCCGCCCCCCTGACGAGCATCACAAAAATCGACGCTCAAGT
CAGAGGTGGCGAAACCCGACAGGACTATAAAGATACCAGGCGTTTCCCCCTGGAAGCTCCCTCGTGCGCT
CTCCTGTTCCGACCCTGCCGCTTACCGGATACCTGTCCGCCTTTCTCCCTTCGGGAAGCGTGGCGCTTTC
TCATAGCTCACGCTGTAGGTATCTCAGTTCGGTGTAGGTCGTTCGCTCCAAGCTGGGCTGTGTGCACGAA
CCCCCCGTTCAGCCCGACCGCTGCGCCTTATCCGGTAACTATCGTCTTGAGTCCAACCCGGTAAGACACG
ACTTATCGCCACTGGCAGCAGCCACTGGTAACAGGATTAGCAGAGCGAGGTATGTAGGCGGTGCTACAGA
GTTCTTGAAGTGGTGGCCTAACTACGGCTACACTAGAAGAACAGTATTTGGTATCTGCGCTCTGCTGAAG
CCAGTTACCTTCGGAAAAAGAGTTGGTAGCTCTTGATCCGGCAAACAAACCACCGCTGGTAGCGGTGGTT
TTTTTGTTTGCAAGCAGCAGATTACGCGCAGAAAAAAAGGATCTCAAGAAGATCCTTTGATCTTTTCTAC
GGGGTCTGACGCTCAGTGGAACGAAAACTCACGTTAAGGGATTTTGGTCATGAGATTATCAAAAAGGATC
TTCACCTAGATCCTTTTAAATTAAAAATGAAGTTTTAAATCAATCTAAAGTATATATGAGTAAACTTGGT
CTGACAGTTACCAATGCTTAATCAGTGAGGCACCTATCTCAGCGATCTGTCTATTTCGTTCATCCATAGT
TGCCTGACTCCCCGTCGTGTAGATAACTACGATACGGGAGGGCTTACCATCTGGCCCCAGTGCTGCAATG
ATACCGCGAGACCCACGCTCACCGGCTCCAGATTTATCAGCAATAAACCAGCCAGCCGGAAGGGCCGAGC
GCAGAAGTGGTCCTGCAACTTTATCCGCCTCCATCCAGTCTATTAATTGTTGCCGGGAAGCTAGAGTAAG
TAGTTCGCCAGTTAATAGTTTGCGCAACGTTGTTGCCATTGCTACAGGCATCGTGGTGTCACGCTCGTCG
TTTGGTATGGCTTCATTCAGCTCCGGTTCCCAACGATCAAGGCGAGTTACATGATCCCCCATGTTGTGCA
AAAAAGCGGTTAGCTCCTTCGGTCCTCCGATCGTTGTCAGAAGTAAGTTGGCCGCAGTGTTATCACTCAT
GGTTATGGCAGCACTGCATAATTCTCTTACTGTCATGCCATCCGTAAGATGCTTTTCTGTGACTGGTGAG
TACTCAACCAAGTCATTCTGAGAATAGTGTATGCGGCGACCGAGTTGCTCTTGCCCGGCGTCAATACGGG
ATAATACCGCGCCACATAGCAGAACTTTAAAAGTGCTCATCATTGGAAAACGTTCTTCGGGGCGAAAACT
CTCAAGGATCTTACCGCTGTTGAGATCCAGTTCGATGTAACCCACTCGTGCACCCAACTGATCTTCAGCA
TCTTTTACTTTCACCAGCGTTTCTGGGTGAGCAAAAACAGGAAGGCAAAATGCCGCAAAAAAGGGAATAA
GGGCGACACGGAAATGTTGAATACTCATACTCTTCCTTTTTCAATATTATTGAAGCATTTATCAGGGTTA
TTGTCTCATGAGCGGATACATATTTGAATGTATTTAGAAAAATAAACAAATAGGGGTTCCGCGCACATTT
CCCCGAAAAGTGCCACCTGACGTCGACGGATCGGGAGATCTCCCGATCCCCTATGGTGCACTCTCAGTAC
AATCTGCTCTGATGCCGCATAGTTAAGCCAGTATCTGCTCCCTGCTTGTGTGTTGGAGGTCGCTGAGTAG
TGCGCGAGCAAAATTTAAGCTACAACAAGGCAAGGCTTGACCGACAATTGCATGAAGAATCTGCTTAGGG
TTAGGCGTTTTGCGCTGCTTCGCGATGTACGGGCCAGATATACGCGTTGACATTGATTATTGACTAGTTA
TTAATAGTAATCAATTACGGGGTCATTAGTTCATAGCCCATATATGGAGTTCCGCGTTACATAACTTACG
GTAAATGGCCCGCCTGGCTGACCGCCCAACGACCCCCGCCCATTGACGTCAATAATGACGTATGTTCCCA
TAGTAACGCCAATAGGGACTTTCCATTGACGTCAATGGGTGGAGTATTTACGGTAAACTGCCCACTTGGC
AGTACATCAAGTGTATCATATGCCAAGTACGCCCCCTATTGACGTCAATGACGGTAAATGGCCCGCCTGG
CATTATGCCCAGTACATGACCTTATGGGACTTTCCTACTTGGCAGTACATCTACGTATTAGTCATCGCTA
TTACCATGGTGATGCGGTTTTGGCAGTACATCAATGGGCGTGGATAGCGGTTTGACTCACGGGGATTTCC
AAGTCTCCACCCCATTGACGTCAATGGGAGTTTGTTTTGGCACCAAAATCAACGGGACTTTCCAAAATGT
CGTAACAACTCCGCCCCATTGACGCAAATGGGCGGTAGGCGTGTACGGTGGGAGGTCTATATAAGCAGAG
CTCTCTGGCTAACTAGAGAACCCACTGCTTACTGGCTTATCGAAATTAATACGACTCACTATAGGGAGAC
CCAAGCTGGCTAGCGCCACCATGTCAAGCTCTTCCTGGCTCCTTCTCAGCCTTGTTGCTGTAACTGCTGC
TCAGTCCACCATTGAGGAACAGGTCAAGACATTTTTGGACAAGTTTAACCACGAAGCCGAAGACCTGTTC
TATCAAAGTTCACTTGCTTCTTGGAATTATAACACCAATATTACTGAAGAGAATGTCCAAAACATGAATA
ATGCTGGGGACAAATGGTCTGCCTTTTTAAAGGAACAGTCCACACTTGCCCAAATGTATCCACTACAAGA
AATTCAGAATCTCCAAGTCAAGCTTCAGCTGCAGGCTCTTCAGCAAAATGGGTCTTCAGTGCTCTCAGAA
GACAAGAGCAAACGGTTGAACACAATTCTAAATACAATGAGCACCATCTACAGTACTGGAAAAGTTTGTA
ACCCAGATAATCCACAAGAATGCTTATTACTTGAACCAGGTTTGAATGAAATAATGGCAAACAGTTTAGA
CTACAATGAGAGGCTCTGGGCTTGGGAAAGCTGGAGATCTGAGGTCGGCAAGCAGCTGAGGCCATTATAT
GAAGAGTATGTGGTCTTGAAAAATGAGATGGCAAGAGCAAATCATTATGAGGACTATGGGGATTATTGGA
GAGGAGACTATGAAGTAAATGGGGTAGATGGCTATGACTACAGCCGCGGCCAGTTGATTGAAGATGTGGA
ACATACCTTTGAAGAGATTAAACCATTATATGAACATCTTCATGCCTATGTGAGGGCAAAGTTGATGAAT
GCCTATCCTTCCTATATCAGTCCAATTGGATGCCTCCCTGCTCATTTGCTTGGTGATATGTGGGGTAGAT
TTTGGACAAATCTGTACTCTTTGACAGTTCCCTTTGGACAGAAACCAAACATAGATGTTACTGATGCAAT
GGTGGACCAGGCCTGGGATGCACAGAGAATATTCAAGGAGGCCGAGAAGTTCTTTGTATCTGTTGGTCTT
CCTAATATGACTCAAGGATTCTGGGAAAATTCCATGCTAACGGACCCAGGAAATGTTCAGAAAGCAGTCT
GCCATCCCACAGCTTGGGACCTGGGGAAGGGCGACTTCAGGATTCTTATGTGCACAAAGGTGACAATGGA
CGACTTCCTGACAGCTCATCATGAGATGGGGCATATCCAGTATGATATGGCATATCTTGCACAACCTTTT
CTGCTAAGAAATGGAGCTAATGAAGGATTCCATGAAGCTGTTGGGGAAATCATGTCACTTTCTGCAGCCA
CACCTAAGCATTTAAAATCCATTGGTCTTCTGTCACCCGATTTTCAAGAAGACAATGAAACAGAAATAAA
CTTCCTGCTCAAACAAGCACTCACGATTGTTGGGACTCTGCCATTTACTTACATGTTAGAGAAGTGGAGG
TGGATGGTCTTTAAAGGGGAAATTCCCAAAGACCAGTGGATGAAAAAGTGGTGGGAGATGAAGCGAGAGA
TAGTTGGGGTGGTGGAACCTGTGCCCCATGATGAAACATACTGTGACCCCGCATCTCTGTTCCATGTTTC
TAATGATTACTCATTCATTCGATATTACACAAGGACCCTTTACCAATTCCAGTTTCAAGAAGCACTTTGT
CAAGCAGCTAAACATGAAGGCCCTCTGCACAAATGTGACATCTCAAACTCTACAGAAGCTGGACAGAAAC
TGTTCAATATGCTGAGGCTTGGAAAATCAGAACCCTGGACCCTAGCATTGGAAAATGTTGTAGGAGCAAA
GAACATGAATGTAAGGCCACTGCTCAACTACTTTGAGCCCTTATTTACCTGGCTGAAAGACCAGAACAAG
AATTCTTTTGTGGGATGGAGTACCGACTGGAGTCCATATGCAGACGGATCCGGTGGGTCCGGTAGTGGTG
GTTCCAAAGGAGAAGAACTTTTCACTGGAGTTGTCCCAATTCTTGTTGAATTAGATGGTGATGTTAATGG
GCACAAATTTTCTGTCCGTGGAGAGGGTGAAGGTGATGCTACAAACGGAAAACTCACCCTTAAATTTATT
TGCACTACTGGAAAACTACCTGTTCCATGGCCAACACTTGTCACTACTCTGACCTATGGTGTTCAATGCT
TTTCCCGTTATCCGGATCACATGAAACGGCATGACTTTTTCAAGAGTGCCATGCCCGAAGGTTATGTACA
GGAACGCACTATATCTTTCAAAGATGACGGGACCTACAAGACGCGTGCTGAAGTCAAGTTTGAAGGTGAT
ACCCTTGTTAATCGTATCGAGTTAAAAGGTATTGATTTTAAAGAAGATGGAAACATTCTCGGACACAAAC
TGGAGTACAACTTTAACTCACACAATGTATACATCACGGCAGACAAACAAAAGAATGGAATCAAAGCTAA
CTTCAAAATTCGCCACAACGTTGAAGATGGTTCCGTTCAACTAGCAGACCATTATCAACAAAATACTCCA
ATTGGCGATGGCCCTGTCCTTTTACCAGACAACCATTACCTGTCGACACAATCTGTCCTTTCGAAAGATC
CCAACGAAAAGCGTGACCACATGGTCCTTCTTGAGTTTGTAACTGCTGCTGGGATTACACATGGCATGGA
TGAGCTCTACAAATGATAACTCGAG
