>Addgene plasmid #145176 | pcDNA3-sACE2v5-sfGFP | addgene partial sequence | sequence record 288260 | T7 5'-TAATACGACTCACTATAGGG-3'
GCTCTTCCTGGCTCCTTCTCAGCCTTGTTGCTGTAACTGCTGCTCAGTCCACCATTGAGGAACAGGTCAA
GACATTTTTGGACAAGTTTAACCACGAAGCCGAAGACCTGTTCTATCAAAGTTCACTTGCTTCTTGGAAT
TATAACACCAATATTACTGAAGAGAATGTCCAAAACATGAATAATGCTGGGGACAAATGGTCTGCCTTTT
TAAAGGAACAGTCCACACTTGCCCAAATGTATCCACTACAAGAAATTCAGAATCTCCAAGTCAAGCTTCA
GCTGCAGGCTCTTCAGCAAAATGGGTCTTCAGTGCTCTCAGAAGACAAGAGCAAACGGTTGAACACAATT
CTAAATACAATGAGCACCATCTACAGTACTGGAAAAGTTTGTAACCCAGATAATCCACAAGAATGCTTAT
TACTTGAACCAGGTTTGAATGAAATAATGGCAAACAGTTTAGACTACAATGAGAGGCTCTGGGCTTGGGA
AAGCTGGAGATCTGAGGTCGGCAAGCAGCTGAGGCCATTATATGAAGAGTATGTGGTCTTGAAAAATGAG
ATGGCAAGAGCAAATCATTATGAGGACTATGGGGATTATTGGAGAGGAGACTATGAAGTAAATGGGGTAG
ATGGCTATGACTACAGCCGCGGCCAGTTGATTGAAGATGTGGAACATACCTTTGAAGAGATTAAACCATT
ATATGAACATCTTCATGCCTATGTGAGGGCAAAGTTGATGAATGCCTATCCTTCCTATATCAGTCCAATT
GGATGCCTCCCTGCTCATTTGCTTGGTGATATGTGG
