>Addgene plasmid #145176 | pcDNA3-sACE2v5-sfGFP | addgene partial sequence | sequence record 288261 | BGH-rev 5'-TAGAAGGCACAGTCGAGG-3'
CTAGACTCGAGTTATCATTTGTAGAGCTCATCCATGCCATGTGTAATCCCAGCAGCAGTTACAAACTCAA
GAAGGACCATGTGGTCACGCTTTTCGTTGGGATCTTTCGAAAGGACAGATTGTGTCGACAGGTAATGGTT
GTCTGGTAAAAGGACAGGGCCATCGCCAATTGGAGTATTTTGTTGATAATGGTCTGCTAGTTGAACGGAA
CCATCTTCAACGTTGTGGCGAATTTTGAAGTTAGCTTTGATTCCATTCTTTTGTTTGTCTGCCGTGATGT
ATACATTGTGTGAGTTAAAGTTGTACTCCAGTTTGTGTCCGAGAATGTTTCCATCTTCTTTAAAATCAAT
ACCTTTTAACTCGATACGATTAACAAGGGTATCACCTTCAAACTTGACTTCAGCACGCGTCTTGTAGGTC
CCGTCATCTTTGAAAGATATAGTGCGTTCCTGTACATAACCTTCGGGCATGGCACTCTTGAAAAAGTCAT
GCCGTTTCATGTGATCCGGATAACGGGAAAAGCATTGAACACCATAGGTCAGAGTAGTGACAAGTGTTGG
CCATGGAACAGGTAGTTTTCCAGTAGTGCAAATAAATTTAAGGGTGAGTTTTCCGTTTGTAGCATCACCT
TCACCCTCTCCACGGACAGAAAATTTGTGCCCATTAACATCACCATCTAATTCAACAAGAATTGGGACAA
CTCCAGTGAAAAGTTCTTCTCCTTTGGAACCACCACTACCGGACCCACCGGATCCGTCTGCATATGGACT
CCAGTCGGTACTCCATCCCACAAAAGAATTCTTGTTCTGGTCTTTCAGCCAGGTAAATAAGGGCTCAAAG
TAGTTGAGCAGTGGCCTTACATTCATGTTCTTTGCTCCTACA
